>Addgene plasmid #39538 | pGFH-9 | addgene partial sequence | sequence record 52376 | EGFP-C 5'-CATGGTCCTGCTGGAGTTCGTG-3'
CTCGGCATGGACGAGCTGTACAAGTCCGGACTCAGATCTCGAGCTCAAGCTTCGAATTCTATGCCGCAGT
ACCAGACCTGGGAGGAGTTCAGCCGCGCTGCCGAGAAGCTTTACCTCGCTGACCCTATGAAGGCACGTGT
GGTTCTCAAATATAGGCATTCTGATGGGAACTTGTGTGTTAAAGTAACAGATGATTTAGTTTGTTTGGTG
TATAAAACAGACCAAGCTCAAGATGTAAAGAAGATTGAGAAATTCCACAGTCAACTAATGCGACTTATGG
TAGCCAAGGAAGCCCGCAATGTTACCATGGAAACTGGTAACGCGGATCCACCGGATCTAGATAACTGATC
ATAATCAGCCATACCACATTTGTAGAGGTTTTACTTGCTTTAAAAAACCTCCCACACCTCCCCCTGAACC
TGAAACATAAAATGAATGCAATTGTTGTTGTTAACTTGTTTATTGCAGCTTATAATGGTTACAAATAAAG
CAATAGCATCACAAATTTCACAAATAAAGCATTTTTTTCACTGCATTCTAGTTGTGGTTTGTCCAAACTC
ATCAATGTATCTTAACGCGTAAATTGTAAGCGTTAATATTTTGTTAAAATTCGCGTTAAATTTTTGTTAA
ATCAGCTCATTTTTTAACCAATAGGCCGAAATCGGCAAAATCCCTTATAAATCAAAAGAATAGACCGAGA
TAGGGTTGAGTGTTGTTCCAGTTTGGAACAAGAGTCCACTATTAAAGAACGTGGACTCCAACGTCAAAGG
GCGAAAAACCGTCTATCANGGCGATGGCCCACTACGTGAACCATCACCCTAATCAAGTTTTTTGGGG
