[The description below was written by a language model from this plasmid's Addgene catalogue record.]
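Description:
pGFH-9 is a mammalian expression plasmid built on the pEGFP-C1 backbone that carries the human SRP9 coding sequence (also known as ALURBP). The insert was placed by restriction cloning between the EcoRI and BamHI sites of the backbone polylinker, both of which were preserved, so that SRP9 is joined to the C-terminal end of EGFP. The result is an N-terminally EGFP-tagged SRP9 fusion protein transcribed from the CMV promoter, a strong constitutive promoter commonly used for expression in transfected mammalian cells. The plasmid is propagated in E. coli under kanamycin selection. The record does not state the copy number, and no feature table is provided, so other backbone elements such as the origin of replication, polyadenylation signal or any mammalian selection marker are not documented here.

SRP9 forms a heterodimer with SRP14 as part of the signal recognition particle, the ribonucleoprotein that targets nascent secretory and membrane proteins to the endoplasmic reticulum. The associated study concerns residues in SRP9/14 required for the elongation arrest activity of the particle. A fluorescently tagged SRP9 of this kind is suited to expressing the protein in human or other mammalian cells, following its expression and localisation by GFP fluorescence, and distinguishing it from the endogenous protein, although the record does not spell out the specific experimental use. The depositor comments note that repository sequencing found several nucleotide mismatches over a short stretch relative to the depositor's full plasmid sequence, and that these differences are not known to affect plasmid function.
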