Addgene plasmid #39538: pGFH-9
Depositing lab: Katharina Strub. Depositing organization: University of Geneva. Publication: Residues in SRP9/14 essential for elongation arrest activity of the signal recognition particle define a positively charged functional domain on one side of the protein. Mary C, Scherrer A, Huck L, Lakkaraju AK, Thomas Y, Johnson AE, Strub K. RNA. 2010 May;16(5):969-79. Epub 2010 Mar 26. 10.1261/rna.2040410 PubMed 20348448.
Backbone
  Vector backbone: pEGFP-C1
  Vector type: Mammalian Expression
Growth in bacteria
  Bacterial resistance: Kanamycin, 50 μg/mL
  Growth temperature: 37°C
  Growth strain: DH5alpha
  Copy number: Unknown
Gene/Insert
  Gene/Insert name: SRP9
  Species: H. sapiens (human)
  Entrez Gene: SRP9 (a.k.a. ALURBP)
  Promoter: CMV
  Tag / fusion protein: EGFP (N terminal on backbone)
  Cloning method: Restriction Enzyme; 5′ cloning site Eco R1 (not destroyed); 3′ cloning site Bam H1 (not destroyed)
  Sequencing primers: 5′ CGAGAAGCGCGATCACATGG; 3′ TCAGGGGGAGGTGTGGGAGG
Terms and licenses: Academic/Nonprofit Terms; Industry Terms: Not Available to Industry
Depositor comments: Please note that Addgene's sequencing results identified several nucleotide mismatches from bp# 1621-1629 when compared to the full plasmid sequence provided by the depositing laboratory. These differences are not known to affect plasmid function.
How to cite: pGFH-9 was a gift from Katharina Strub (Addgene plasmid # 39538 ; http://n2t.net/addgene:39538 ; RRID:Addgene_39538)
